Addgene plasmid #105386: pJOG004
Purpose: Synthetic biology
Depositing lab: Johannes Stuttmann. Depositing organization: Martin-Luther-Universitaet Halle-Wittenberg. Publication: Peripheral infrastructure vectors and an extended set of plant parts for the Modular Cloning system. Gantner J, Ordon J, Ilse T, Kretschmer C, Gruetzner R, Lofke C, Dagdas Y, Burstenbinder K, Marillonnet S, Stuttmann J. PLoS One. 2018 May 30;13(5):e0197185. doi: 10.1371/journal.pone.0197185. eCollection 2018. PubMed 29847550.
Backbone
  Vector backbone: pAGM1251 (Engler et al., 2014)
  Vector type: Synthetic Biology
Growth in bacteria
  Bacterial resistance: Spectinomycin, 50 μg/mL
  Growth temperature: 37°C
  Growth strain: DH5alpha
  Copy number: High Copy
Gene/Insert
  Gene/Insert name: promotor SlEDS1 (Solyc060g071280; 1200bp)
  Mutation: BsaI/ BpiI restriction sites removed
  Cloning method: Restriction Enzyme; 5′ cloning site BpiI (destroyed during cloning); 3′ cloning site BpiI (destroyed during cloning)
  Sequencing primers: 5′ CTTTGAGTGAGCTGATACCG; 3′ GGGTTCCGCGCACATTTC
Terms and licenses: Academic/Nonprofit Terms; Industry Terms: Not Available to Industry
How to cite: pJOG004 was a gift from Johannes Stuttmann (Addgene plasmid # 105386 ; http://n2t.net/addgene:105386 ; RRID:Addgene_105386)
