[The description below was written by a language model from this plasmid's Addgene catalogue record, the feature table of its GenBank file and pLannotate feature annotations shown in this document.]
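Description:
pJOG004 is a small (about 3.4 kb) Level 0 part plasmid for the plant Modular Cloning (MoClo) Golden Gate system, built in the pAGM1251 backbone. It is propagated in E. coli from a high-copy pMB1/ColE1-type origin and selected with spectinomycin through an aadA streptomycin/spectinomycin resistance gene, annotated as a variant lacking a DraIII site and driven by a bla-type promoter. The short integrase, gentamicin acetyltransferase and lacI fragments picked up by automated annotation appear to be remnants of the resistance cassette and backbone, not functional genes.

The payload is a roughly 1.2 kb promoter fragment of tomato EDS1 (Enhanced Disease Susceptibility 1, Solyc06g071280; the gene identifier in the catalogue field is written slightly differently from that in the sequence record). The file name labels it as a "Pro+5U(f)" module, meaning promoter plus 5′ untranslated region, and the feature table accordingly shows the annotated EDS1 5′ UTR at the downstream end, followed by a CCAT four-base sequence that presumably serves as the fusion overhang. Because the fragment is native intergenic sequence, its upstream end also carries the last exon and 3′ UTR of the neighbouring betaine aldehyde dehydrogenase gene (Solyc06g071290), which explains the BADH2 fragment hit. Internal BsaI and BpiI sites were removed to domesticate the part, and the BpiI sites used for insertion were destroyed during cloning.

In the MoClo scheme such a module is normally released by a type IIS enzyme and assembled with coding, tag and terminator parts into plant transcription units. Here that would place a gene under native tomato EDS1 regulatory control. The record itself gives only "synthetic biology" as the purpose.
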