LOCUS       pJOG004_[Pro+5U(f)]_SlEDS1_Solyc06g071280 3437 bp DNA circular UNA 23-OCT-2012
COMMENT     This file is created by Vector NTI http://www.invitrogen.com/
FEATURES             Location/Qualifiers
     CDS             215..1225
                     /vntifkey="4"
                     /label="Sm/Sp no DraIII"
     mutation        1192
                     /vntifkey="62"
                     /label="G to A"
     misc_feature    1385..1999
                     /vntifkey="21"
                     /label="rep (pMB1)"
     rep_origin      complement(1984)
                     /vntifkey="33"
                     /label=ORI
                     /note="RNaseH cleavage point"
     intron          <2232..2285
                     /source=ITAG_eugene
                     /ID=intron:Solyc06g071290.2.1.15
                     /Parent=mRNA:Solyc06g071290.2.1
                     /from_BOGAS=1
     promoter        2236..3421
                     /label="SlEDS1 promoter fragment"
     gene            <2236..2601
                     /source=ITAG_eugene
                     /Alias=Solyc06g071290
                     /ID=gene:Solyc06g071290.2
                     /Name=Solyc06g071290.2
                     /from_BOGAS=1
                     /length=5125
     mRNA            2286..2601
                     /source=ITAG_eugene
                     /ID=mRNA:Solyc06g071290.2.1
                     /Name=Solyc06g071290.2.1
                     /Note="Betaine aldehyde dehydrogenase (AHRD V1 ****
                     D2DEK8_LYCBA)%3B contains Interpro domain(s) IPR015590
                     Aldehyde dehydrogenase"
                     /Ontology_term=GO:0004028
                     /Parent=gene:Solyc06g071290.2
                     /from_BOGAS=1
                     /interpro2go_term=GO:0055114
                     /length=5125
                     /nb_exon=15
                     /sifter_term=GO:0004028
                     /source=ITAG_eugene
                     /ID=exon:Solyc06g071290.2.1.15
                     /ID=exon:Solyc06g071290.2.1.14
                     /ID=exon:Solyc06g071290.2.1.13
                     /ID=exon:Solyc06g071290.2.1.12
                     /ID=exon:Solyc06g071290.2.1.11
                     /ID=exon:Solyc06g071290.2.1.10
                     /ID=exon:Solyc06g071290.2.1.9
                     /ID=exon:Solyc06g071290.2.1.8
                     /ID=exon:Solyc06g071290.2.1.7
                     /ID=exon:Solyc06g071290.2.1.6
                     /ID=exon:Solyc06g071290.2.1.5
                     /ID=exon:Solyc06g071290.2.1.4
                     /ID=exon:Solyc06g071290.2.1.3
                     /ID=exon:Solyc06g071290.2.1.2
                     /ID=exon:Solyc06g071290.2.1.1
                     /from_BOGAS=1
                     /frame=1
                     /frame=0
                     /frame=2
                     /label=Solyc06g071290.2
     Three_prime_utr 2377..2601
                     /source=ITAG_eugene
                     /ID=three_prime_UTR:Solyc06g071290.2.1.0
                     /Parent=mRNA:Solyc06g071290.2.1
                     /from_BOGAS=1
     gene            3042..>3421
                     /source=ITAG_eugene
                     /Alias=Solyc06g071280
                     /ID=gene:Solyc06g071280.2
                     /Name=Solyc06g071280.2
                     /from_BOGAS=1
                     /length=3347
     Five_prime_utr  3042..>3065
                     /source=ITAG_eugene
                     /ID=five_prime_UTR:Solyc06g071280.2.1.0
                     /Parent=mRNA:Solyc06g071280.2.1
                     /from_BOGAS=1
     mRNA            3042..>3421
                     /source=ITAG_eugene
                     /ID=mRNA:Solyc06g071280.2.1
                     /Name=Solyc06g071280.2.1
                     /Note="Enhanced disease susceptibility 1 (Fragment) (AHRD
                     V1 **-- B2BDU7_ARALY)%3B contains Interpro domain(s)
                     IPR002921 Lipase%2C class 3"
                     /Ontology_term=GO:0005515
                     /Ontology_term=GO:0004871
                     /Parent=gene:Solyc06g071280.2
                     /from_BOGAS=1
                     /interpro2go_term=GO:0006629
                     /length=3347
                     /nb_exon=3
                     /sifter_term=GO:0005515
                     /sifter_term=GO:0004871
                     /source=ITAG_eugene
                     /ID=exon:Solyc06g071280.2.1.3
                     /ID=exon:Solyc06g071280.2.1.2
                     /ID=exon:Solyc06g071280.2.1.1
                     /from_BOGAS=1
                     /frame=0
                     /label=Solyc06g071280.2
     Five_prime_utr  <3066..>3421
                     /source=ITAG_eugene
                     /ID=five_prime_UTR:Solyc06g071280.2.1.0
                     /Parent=mRNA:Solyc06g071280.2.1
                     /from_BOGAS=1
     misc_feature    3422..3425
                     /vntifkey="21"
                     /label=CCAT
     misc_feature    3422..3425
                     /vntifkey="21"
                     /label=CCAT
ORIGIN
        1 GTGGCTCTTC AGTGGACGAA AGGGCCTCGT GATACGCCTA TTTTTATAGG TTAATGTCAT
       61 GATAATAATG GTTTCTTAGA CGTCAGGTGG CACTTTTCGG GGAAATGTGC GCGGAACCCC
      121 TATTTGTTTA TTTTTCTAAA TACATTCAAA TATGTATCCG CTCATGAGAC AATAACCCTG
      181 ATAAATGCTT CAATAATATT GAAAAAGGAA GAGTATGCGC TCACGCAACT GGTCCAGAAC
      241 CTTGACCGAA CGCAGCGGTG GTAACGGCGC AGTGGCGGTT TTCATGGCTT GTTATGACTG
      301 TTTTTTTGGG GTACAGTCTA TGCCTCGGGC ATCCAAGCAG CAAGCGCGTT ACGCCGTGGG
      361 TCGATGTTTG ATGTTATGGA GCAGCAACGA TGTTACGCAG CAGGGCAGTC GCCCTAAAAC
      421 AAAGTTAAAC ATCATGAGGG AAGCGGTGAT CGCCGAAGTA TCGACTCAAC TATCAGAGGT
      481 AGTTGGCGTC ATCGAGCGCC ATCTCGAACC GACGTTGCTG GCCGTACATT TGTACGGCTC
      541 CGCAGTGGAT GGCGGCCTGA AGCCACACAG CGATATTGAT TTGCTGGTTA CGGTGACCGT
      601 AAGGCTTGAT GAAACAACGC GGCGAGCTTT GATCAACGAC CTTTTGGAAA CTTCGGCTTC
      661 CCCTGGAGAG AGCGAGATTC TCCGCGCTGT AGAAGTCACC ATTGTTGTGC ACGACGACAT
      721 CATTCCGTGG CGTTATCCAG CTAAGCGCGA ACTGCAATTT GGAGAATGGC AGCGCAATGA
      781 CATTCTTGCA GGTATCTTCG AGCCAGCCAC GATCGACATT GATCTGGCTA TCTTGCTGAC
      841 AAAAGCAAGA GAACATAGCG TTGCCTTGGT AGGTCCAGCG GCGGAGGAAC TCTTTGATCC
      901 GGTTCCTGAA CAGGATCTAT TTGAGGCGCT AAATGAAACC TTAACGCTAT GGAACTCGCC
      961 GCCCGACTGG GCTGGCGATG AGCGAAATGT AGTGCTTACG TTGTCCCGCA TTTGGTACAG
     1021 CGCAGTAACC GGCAAAATCG CGCCGAAGGA TGTCGCTGCC GACTGGGCAA TGGAGCGCCT
     1081 GCCGGCCCAG TATCAGCCCG TCATACTTGA AGCTAGACAG GCTTATCTTG GACAAGAAGA
     1141 AGATCGCTTG GCCTCGCGCG CAGATCAGTT GGAAGAATTT GTCCATTACG TAAAAGGCGA
     1201 GATCACCAAG GTAGTCGGCA AATAACTGTC AGACCAAGTT TACTCATATA TACTTTAGAT
     1261 TGATTTAAAA CTTCATTTTT AATTTAAAAG GATCTAGGTG AAGATCCTTT TTGATAATCT
     1321 CATGACCAAA ATCCCTTAAC GTGAGTTTTC GTTCCACTGA GCGTCAGACC CCGTAGAAAA
     1381 GATCAAAGGA TCTTCTTGAG ATCCTTTTTT TCTGCGCGTA ATCTGCTGCT TGCAAACAAA
     1441 AAAACCACCG CTACCAGCGG TGGTTTGTTT GCCGGATCAA GAGCTACCAA CTCTTTTTCC
     1501 GAAGGTAACT GGCTTCAGCA GAGCGCAGAT ACCAAATACT GTCCTTCTAG TGTAGCCGTA
     1561 GTTAGGCCAC CACTTCAAGA ACTCTGTAGC ACCGCCTACA TACCTCGCTC TGCTAATCCT
     1621 GTTACCAGTG GCTGCTGCCA GTGGCGATAA GTCGTGTCTT ACCGGGTTGG ACTCAAGACG
     1681 ATAGTTACCG GATAAGGCGC AGCGGTCGGG CTGAACGGGG GGTTCGTGCA CACAGCCCAG
     1741 CTTGGAGCGA ACGACCTACA CCGAACTGAG ATACCTACAG CGTGAGCTAT GAGAAAGCGC
     1801 CACGCTTCCC GAAGGGAGAA AGGCGGACAG GTATCCGGTA AGCGGCAGGG TCGGAACAGG
     1861 AGAGCGCACG AGGGAGCTTC CAGGGGGAAA CGCCTGGTAT CTTTATAGTC CTGTCGGGTT
     1921 TCGCCACCTC TGACTTGAGC GTCGATTTTT GTGATGCTCG TCAGGGGGGC GGAGCCTATG
     1981 GAAAAACGCC AGCAACGCGG CCTTTTTACG GTTCCTGGCC TTTTGCTGGC CTTTTGCTCA
     2041 CATGTTCTTT CCTGCGTTAT CCCCTGATTC TGTGGATAAC CGTATTACCG CCTTTGAGTG
     2101 AGCTGATACC GCTCGCCGCA GCCGAACGAC CGAGCGCAGC GAGTCAGTGA GCGAGGAAGC
     2161 GGAAGAGCGC CCAATACGCA AACCGCCTCT CCCCGCGCGT TGGCCGATTC ATTAATCACT
     2221 CTGTGGTCTC AGGAGTCTGA TATGATCGGA ATGATAAGTG ATAATCATTG TGTTCATTGA
     2281 TGCAGGGGTC TTGAAAATTT CTTGAACATT AAGCAGGTGA CAGAGTATAC TTCTGCTGAA
     2341 CCATTGGCTT TTTATAAGTC ACCTTCAAAG AATTAGTAAA AGGGAGTTTG TCCACGAAGC
     2401 AGTTTTAATA AATGTGCAAA ACTAAACTCT AGTCTATTAG AATTGTTTAT TTTGCTCGTT
     2461 AACCAATAAA CAGTTTTAAT AAACCTTAAT CGAATAGAGA CAATATCAAA GTAGCTTTTC
     2521 TTTTCTATTT ATATATCGTG TTAGCCCTTC TTTGAATCAT GTGTGAATAC GAAATATTTT
     2581 ATATATTCTA TCTAAAAATT TGAGTTGACT TTTCTAACTT CCCAACCTTT ATTTCTAATA
     2641 CATTCTTTTA AAGGAAAAAC AAAGAAAGTA CCAAGTTGTC CTCTGTGGGT ACGCACTTTG
     2701 CAAAATAATC AAGAGAAAGA ATAAAATAGC ACCAATATAC TCCCTCCTCC TCACTTTCTA
     2761 TGTGTCACAT TTGATGTGTA ATGTGCTAAA AATTAGAATA TAAAGAAAAG GATTCTTTTA
     2821 ATTTTTGTTT ATCTTAAATT AATACATGCA TAACAAAATA AAAATGTCTA TATTCAACGT
     2881 ATCATATTAT CTTATATGAA AGTACTATTA TTAAAAATAA AATAAAAATA TGATGTACTT
     2941 TTTTTAAAAA AATTAGAACA AAAATAAAAG TAAAATATAC TATTTCCTTC AGACGTTTTA
     3001 AAAGTGTTAA CATATATATG AAAAATATTA GCGGAGAGCC CATCCCTCTT GTTCTTGTTC
     3061 TTATGGACGA CATAAAGATG CAAGTGTATA TTAAAATCCT TGGAAAGTAA TCATTTTGAT
     3121 AAAATTAACA ACATTTTTAA AGAGCCCGTA CATTAACCAT TTTGCAGAAC AATTAGTAGG
     3181 AAATTTCCTT GATTTATACT ATTTAACTTC CTATTCAATT TCCACAGGCA AGAGTCAAGC
     3241 AAAGCAATAC AAAGACTTCA AAAGTCAATG GCTCATTTCC TCTACATTTC ATCCAATCAC
     3301 CAAAAGCTTA AGTACCCATT TCCCCTTTAC CTTCACTCCA TCTCTCTATC CTCAATCTTT
     3361 CTTCAAGGAT TCTTGAAAAC TAAACAGTAA AGTTGCAATC TTTAAGCAGC TAGAAGCAAA
     3421 ACCATTGAGA CCACGAA
//
