Features (pLannotate 1.2.2; 7 found; start..end, strand, type, name):
    110..214     +  promoter       AmpR promoter: bla
    205..285     -  CDS            int (fragment): INT2_ECOLX - Protein inferred from homology: Swiss-Prot protein existence level 3. Putative integrase believed to be involved in the insertion of antibiotic resistance genes into plasmids and transposons. From Escherichia coli.
    373..429     +  CDS            GmR (fragment): gentamycin acetyltransferase; aacC1; confers resistance to gentamycin
    436..1224    +  CDS            aadA: S3AD_ECOLX - Experimental evidence at protein level: Swiss-Prot protein existence level 1. Mediates bacterial resistance to the antibiotics streptomycin and spectinomycin. From Escherichia coli.
   1398..1986    +  rep_origin     ori: high-copy-number ColE1/pMB1/pBR322/pUC origin of replication
   2169..2218    +  CDS            lacI (fragment): lac repressor; lacI; The lac repressor binds to the lac operator to inhibit transcription in E. coli. This inhibition can be relieved by adding lactose or isopropyl-β-D-thiogalactopyranoside (IPTG).
   2289..2372    +  CDS            BADH2 (fragment): BADH2_ORYSJ - Also known as fgr. Experimental evidence at protein level: Swiss-Prot protein existence level 1. Dehydrogenase that can use N-acetyl-gamma-aminobutyraldehyde (NAGABald), gamma-guanidinobutyraldehyde (GGBald), betaine aldehyde (Bet-ald), gamma-aminobutyraldehyde (GAB-ald), acetaldehyde, 4- aminobutylaldehyde (AB-ald), 3-aminopropionaldehyde (AP-ald), 4-N- trimethylaminobutyraldehyde (TMAB-ald) and 3-N- trimethylaminopropionaldehyde (TMAP-ald) as substrates. Catalyzes the oxidation of GAB-ald more efficiently than Bet-ald. Mediates the conversion of GAB-ald into gamma-aminobutyric
>Addgene plasmid #105386 | pJOG004 | addgene full sequence | sequence record 206385 | Addgene NGS Result
GTGGCTCTTCAGTGGACGAAAGGGCCTCGTGATACGCCTATTTTTATAGGTTAATGTCATGATAATAATG
GTTTCTTAGACGTCAGGTGGCACTTTTCGGGGAAATGTGCGCGGAACCCCTATTTGTTTATTTTTCTAAA
TACATTCAAATATGTATCCGCTCATGAGACAATAACCCTGATAAATGCTTCAATAATATTGAAAAAGGAA
GAGTATGCGCTCACGCAACTGGTCCAGAACCTTGACCGAACGCAGCGGTGGTAACGGCGCAGTGGCGGTT
TTCATGGCTTGTTATGACTGTTTTTTTTTGGGGTACAGTCTATGCCTCGGGCATCCAAGCAGCAAGCGCG
TTACGCCGTGGGTCGATGTTTGATGTTATGGAGCAGCAACGATGTTACGCAGCAGGGCAGTCGCCCTAAA
ACAAAGTTAAACATCATGAGGGAAGCGGTGATCGCCGAAGTATCGACTCAACTATCAGAGGTAGTTGGCG
TCATCGAGCGCCATCTCGAACCGACGTTGCTGGCCGTACATTTGTACGGCTCCGCAGTGGATGGCGGCCT
GAAGCCACACAGCGATATTGATTTGCTGGTTACGGTGACCGTAAGGCTTGATGAAACAACGCGGCGAGCT
TTGATCAACGACCTTTTGGAAACTTCGGCTTCCCCTGGAGAGAGCGAGATTCTCCGCGCTGTAGAAGTCA
CCATTGTTGTGCACGACGACATCATTCCGTGGCGTTATCCAGCTAAGCGCGAACTGCAATTTGGAGAATG
GCAGCGCAATGACATTCTTGCAGGTATCTTCGAGCCAGCCACGATCGACATTGATCTGGCTATCTTGCTG
ACAAAAGCAAGAGAACATAGCGTTGCCTTGGTAGGTCCAGCGGCGGAGGAACTCTTTGATCCGGTTCCTG
AACAGGATCTATTTGAGGCGCTAAATGAAACCTTAACGCTATGGAACTCGCCGCCCGACTGGGCTGGCGA
TGAGCGAAATGTAGTGCTTACGTTGTCCCGCATTTGGTACAGCGCAGTAACCGGCAAAATCGCGCCGAAG
GATGTCGCTGCCGACTGGGCAATGGAGCGCCTGCCGGCCCAGTATCAGCCCGTCATACTTGAAGCTAGAC
AGGCTTATCTTGGACAAGAAGAAGATCGCTTGGCCTCGCGCGCAGATCAGTTGGAAGAATTTGTCCATTA
CGTAAAAGGCGAGATCACCAAGGTAGTCGGCAAATAACTGTCAGACCAAGTTTACTCATATATACTTTAG
ATTGATTTAAAACTTCATTTTTAATTTAAAAGGATCTAGGTGAAGATCCTTTTTGATAATCTCATGACCA
AAATCCCTTAACGTGAGTTTTCGTTCCACTGAGCGTCAGACCCCGTAGAAAAGATCAAAGGATCTTCTTG
AGATCCTTTTTTTCTGCGCGTAATCTGCTGCTTGCAAACAAAAAAACCACCGCTACCAGCGGTGGTTTGT
TTGCCGGATCAAGAGCTACCAACTCTTTTTCCGAAGGTAACTGGCTTCAGCAGAGCGCAGATACCAAATA
CTGTTCTTCTAGTGTAGCCGTAGTTAGGCCACCACTTCAAGAACTCTGTAGCACCGCCTACATACCTCGC
TCTGCTAATCCTGTTACCAGTGGCTGCTGCCAGTGGCGATAAGTCGTGTCTTACCGGGTTGGACTCAAGA
CGATAGTTACCGGATAAGGCGCAGCGGTCGGGCTGAACGGGGGGTTCGTGCACACAGCCCAGCTTGGAGC
GAACGACCTACACCGAACTGAGATACCTACAGCGTGAGCTATGAGAAAGCGCCACGCTTCCCGAAGGGAG
AAAGGCGGACAGGTATCCGGTAAGCGGCAGGGTCGGAACAGGAGAGCGCACGAGGGAGCTTCCAGGGGGA
AACGCCTGGTATCTTTATAGTCCTGTCGGGTTTCGCCACCTCTGACTTGAGCGTCGATTTTTGTGATGCT
CGTCAGGGGGGCGGAGCCTATGGAAAAACGCCAGCAACGCGGCCTTTTTACGGTTCCTGGCCTTTTGCTG
GCCTTTTGCTCACATGTTCTTTCCTGCGTTATCCCCTGATTCTGTGGATAACCGTATTACCGCCTTTGAG
TGAGCTGATACCGCTCGCCGCAGCCGAACGACCGAGCGCAGCGAGTCAGTGAGCGAGGAAGCGGAAGAGC
GCCCAATACGCAAACCGCCTCTCCCCGCGCGTTGGCCGATTCATTAATCACTCTGTGGTCTCAGGAGTCT
GATATGATCGGAATGATAAGTGATAATCATTGTGTTCATTGATGCAGGGGTCTTGAAAATTTCTTGAACA
TTAAGCAGGTGACAGAGTATACTTCTGCTGAACCATTGGCTTTTTATAAGTCACCTTCAAAGAATTAGTA
AAAGGGAGTTTGTCCACGAAGCAGTTTTAATAAATGTGCAAAACTAAACTCTAGTCTATTAGAATTGTTT
ATTTTGCTCGTTAACCAATAAACAGTTTTAATAAACCTTAATCGAATAGAGACAATATCAAAGTAGCTTT
TCTTTTCTATTTATATATCGTGTTAGCCCTTCTTTGAATCATGTGTGAATACGAAATATTTTATATATTC
TATCTAAAAATTTGAGTTGACTTTTCTAACTTCCCAACCTTTATTTCTAATACATTCTTTTAAAGGAAAA
ACAAAGAAAGTACCAAGTTGTCCTCTGTGGGTACGCACTTTGCAAAATAATCAAGAGAAAGAATAAAATA
GCACCAATATACTCCCTCCTCCTCACTTTCTATGTGTCACATTTGATGTGTAATGTGCTAAAAATTAGAA
TATAAAGAAAAGGATTCTTTTAATTTTTGTTTATCTTAAATTAATACATGCATAACAAAATAAAAATGTC
TATATTCAACGTATCATATTATCTTATATGAAAGTACTATTATTAAAAATAAAATAAAAATATGATGTAC
TTTTTTTAAAAAAATTAGAACAAAAATAAAAGTAAAATATACTATTTCCTTCAGACGTTTTAAAAGTGTT
AACATATATATGAAAAATATTAGCGGAGAGCCCATCCCTCTTGTTCTTGTTCTTATGGACGACATAAAGA
TGCAAGTGTATATTAAAATCCTTGGAAAGTAATCATTTTGATAAAATTAACAACATTTTTAAAGAGCCCG
TACATTAACCATTTTGCAGAACAATTAGTAGGAAATTTCCTTGATTTATACTATTTAACTTCCTATTCAA
TTTCCACAGGCAAGAGTCAAGCAAAGCAATACAAAGACTTCAAAAGTCAATGGCTCATTTCCTCTACATT
TCATCCAATCACCAAAAGCTTAAGTACCCATTTCCCCTTTACCTTCACTCCATCTCTCTATCCTCAATCT
TTCTTCAAGGATTCTTGAAAACTAAACAGTAAAGTTGCAATCTTTAAGCAGCTAGAAGCAAAACCATTGA
GACCACGAA
